Addgene plasmid #57526: mGeos-M-ALK5-N-13
Purpose: Localization: Membrane Receptor, Excitation: 503 / 569, Emission: 514 / 581
Depositing lab: Michael Davidson. Depositing organization: Florida State University, Tallahassee.
Backbone
  Vector backbone: mGeos-M-N1
  Backbone size w/o insert (bp): 4750
  Vector type: Mammalian Expression
  Selectable markers: Neomycin (select with G418)
Growth in bacteria
  Bacterial resistance: Kanamycin, 50 μg/mL
  Growth temperature: 37°C
  Growth strain: DH5alpha
  Copy number: High Copy
Gene/Insert
  Gene/Insert name: ALK5 (alt name: NM_004612.2)
  Species: H. sapiens (human)
  Entrez Gene: TGFBR1 (a.k.a. AAT5, ACVRLK4, ALK-5, ALK5, ESS1, LDS1, LDS1A, LDS2A, MSSE, SKR4, TBR-i, TBRI, TGFR-1, tbetaR-I)
  Promoter: CMV
  Tag / fusion protein: mGeos-M (C terminal on backbone)
  Cloning method: Unknown
  Sequencing primers: 5′ CMV-F; 3′ SV40pA-R
Terms and licenses: Academic/Nonprofit Terms; Industry Terms
Depositor comments: . Excitation = 503 / 569; Emission = 514 / 581
How to cite: mGeos-M-ALK5-N-13 was a gift from Michael Davidson (Addgene plasmid # 57526 ; http://n2t.net/addgene:57526 ; RRID:Addgene_57526)
