[The description below was written by a language model from this plasmid's Addgene catalogue record and pLannotate feature annotations shown in this document.]
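Description:
mGeos-M-ALK5-N-13 is a mammalian expression plasmid built on the mGeos-M-N1 backbone, an N1-style fluorescent protein fusion vector. The sequenced construct is about 6.2 kb. It replicates in E. coli at high copy from a ColE1/pUC-type origin and also carries an f1 phage origin. A single NeoR/KanR (Tn5 aminoglycoside phosphotransferase) cassette provides both selections. A bacterial bla-type promoter drives it for kanamycin resistance in bacteria. The SV40 enhancer/early promoter, paired with an HSV TK polyadenylation signal, drives it for G418 selection of stably transfected mammalian cells. Several short annotations in the feature table (fragments of RSF ori, ble, bGH poly(A) and SV40 large T antigen) are probably partial sequence matches from automated annotation rather than functional parts.

The payload is the human TGFBR1 coding sequence, also known as ALK5, the TGF-beta type I receptor. This transmembrane serine/threonine kinase pairs with TGFBR2 to transduce TGF-beta signals. The insert sits downstream of the CMV immediate early enhancer and promoter. It is followed, after a short linker region, by mGeos-M, so the fluorescent protein is attached to the receptor's C terminus. An SV40 polyadenylation signal terminates the transcript. The "N-13" in the name may refer to the fusion orientation and linker length, although the record does not state this.

mGeos-M is annotated as a photoswitchable green fluorescent protein derived from a Lobophyllia hemprichii protein, with low acid sensitivity. The record lists excitation at 503/569 nm and emission at 514/581 nm. The stated purpose is membrane receptor localization, meaning the fusion marks ALK5 for fluorescence imaging in transfected mammalian cells. The photoswitchable tag would also suit super-resolution localization imaging, though the record does not mention that use.
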