Features (pLannotate 1.2.2; 16 found; start..end, strand, type, name):
      1..47      +  rep_origin     RSF ori (fragment): Plasmids containing the RSF 1030 origin of replication can be propagated in E. coli cells that contain additional plasmids with compatible origins.
    115..418     +  enhancer       CMV enhancer: human cytomegalovirus immediate early enhancer
    419..622     +  promoter       CMV promoter: human cytomegalovirus (CMV) immediate early promoter
    645..668     +  misc_feature   MCS (fragment): multiple cloning site
    675..2183    +  CDS            TGFBR1: TGFR1_HUMAN - Also known as ALK5, SKR4. Experimental evidence at protein level: Swiss-Prot protein existence level 1. Transmembrane serine/threonine kinase forming with the TGF- beta type II serine/threonine kinase receptor, TGFBR2, the non- promiscuous receptor for the TGF-beta cytokines TGFB1, TGFB2 and TGFB3. Transduces the TGFB1, TGFB2 and TGFB3 signal from the cell surface to the cytoplasm and is thus regulating a plethora of physiological and pathological processes including cell cycle arrest in epithelial and hematopoietic cells, control of mesenchymal cell proliferation and differentia
   2223..2900    +  CDS            mGeos-M: mGeos-M is a photoswitchable green fluorescent protein published in 2012, derived from Lobophyllia hemprichii. It has low acid sensitivity.
   2919..3002    +  CDS            large T antigen (fragment): large T antigen from SV40 (simian virus 40)
   3025..3146    +  polyA_signal   SV40 poly(A) signal: SV40 polyadenylation signal
   3180..3608    -  rep_origin     f1 ori (sequence partly withheld): f1 bacteriophage origin of replication; arrow indicates direction of (+) strand synthesis
   3635..3739    +  promoter       AmpR promoter: bla
   3741..4098    +  promoter       SV40 promoter: SV40 enhancer and early promoter
   4133..4927    +  CDS            NeoR/KanR: aminoglycoside phosphotransferase from Tn5; aph(3')-II (or nptII); confers resistance to neomycin, kanamycin, and G418 (Geneticin®)
   4948..5100    +  CDS            ble (fragment): BLE_KLEPN - Experimental evidence at protein level: Swiss-Prot protein existence level 1. Binding protein with a strong affinity to the bleomycin family of antibiotics. Binds to CL990; an antimitotic-antibiotic compound. From Klebsiella pneumoniae.
   5159..5206    +  polyA_signal   HSV TK poly(A) signal: herpes simplex virus thymidine kinase polyadenylation signal (Cole and Stacy, 1985)
   5297..5313    -  polyA_signal   bGH poly(A) signal (fragment): bovine growth hormone polyadenylation signal
   5535..6123    +  rep_origin     ori: high-copy-number ColE1/pMB1/pBR322/pUC origin of replication
>Addgene plasmid #57526 | mGeos-M-ALK5-N-13 | addgene full sequence | sequence record 218579 | Addgene NGS Result
TTCTTTCCTGCGTTATCCCCTGATTCTGTGGATAACCGTATTACCGCCATGCATTAGTTATTAATAGTAA
TCAATTACGGGGTCATTAGTTCATAGCCCATATATGGAGTTCCGCGTTACATAACTTACGGTAAATGGCC
CGCCTGGCTGACCGCCCAACGACCCCCGCCCATTGACGTCAATAATGACGTATGTTCCCATAGTAACGCC
AATAGGGACTTTCCATTGACGTCAATGGGTGGAGTATTTACGGTAAACTGCCCACTTGGCAGTACATCAA
GTGTATCATATGCCAAGTACGCCCCCTATTGACGTCAATGACGGTAAATGGCCCGCCTGGCATTATGCCC
AGTACATGACCTTATGGGACTTTCCTACTTGGCAGTACATCTACGTATTAGTCATCGCTATTACCATGGT
GATGCGGTTTTGGCAGTACATCAATGGGCGTGGATAGCGGTTTGACTCACGGGGATTTCCAAGTCTCCAC
CCCATTGACGTCAATGGGAGTTTGTTTTGGCACCAAAATCAACGGGACTTTCCAAAATGTCGTAACAACT
CCGCCCCATTGACGCAAATGGGCGGTAGGCGTGTACGGTGGGAGGTCTATATAAGCAGAGCTGGTTTAGT
GAACCGTCAGATCCGCTAGCGCTACCGGACTCAGATCTGCCACCATGGAGGCGGCGGTCGCTGCTCCGCG
TCCCCGGCTGCTCCTCCTCGTGCTGGCGGCGGCGGCGGCGGCGGCGGCGGCGCTGCTCCCGGGGGCGACG
GCGTTACAGTGTTTCTGCCACCTCTGTACAAAAGACAATTTTACTTGTGTGACAGATGGGCTCTGCTTTG
TCTCTGTCACAGAGACCACAGACAAAGTTATACACAACAGCATGTGTATAGCTGAAATTGACTTAATTCC
TCGAGATAGGCCGTTTGTATGTGCACCCTCTTCAAAAACTGGGTCTGTGACTACAACATATTGCTGCAAT
CAGGACCATTGCAATAAAATAGAACTTCCAACTACTGTAAAGTCATCACCTGGCCTTGGTCCTGTGGAAC
TGGCAGCTGTCATTGCTGGACCAGTGTGCTTCGTCTGCATCTCACTCATGTTGATGGTCTATATCTGCCA
CAACCGCACTGTCATTCACCATCGAGTGCCAAATGAAGAGGACCCTTCATTAGATCGCCCTTTTATTTCA
GAGGGTACTACGTTGAAAGACTTAATTTATGATATGACAACGTCAGGTTCTGGCTCAGGTTTACCATTGC
TTGTTCAGAGAACAATTGCGAGAACTATTGTGTTACAAGAAAGCATTGGCAAAGGTCGATTTGGAGAAGT
TTGGAGAGGAAAGTGGCGGGGAGAAGAAGTTGCTGTTAAGATATTCTCCTCTAGAGAAGAACGTTCGTGG
TTCCGTGAGGCAGAGATTTATCAAACTGTAATGTTACGTCATGAAAACATCCTGGGATTTATAGCAGCAG
ACAATAAAGACAATGGTACTTGGACTCAGCTCTGGTTGGTGTCAGATTATCATGAGCATGGATCCCTTTT
TGATTACTTAAACAGATACACAGTTACTGTGGAAGGAATGATAAAACTTGCTCTGTCCACGGCGAGCGGT
CTTGCCCATCTTCACATGGAGATTGTTGGTACCCAAGGAAAGCCAGCCATTGCTCATAGAGATTTGAAAT
CAAAGAATATCTTGGTAAAGAAGAATGGAACTTGCTGTATTGCAGACTTAGGACTGGCAGTAAGACATGA
TTCAGCCACAGATACCATTGATATTGCTCCAAACCACAGAGTGGGAACAAAAAGGTACATGGCCCCTGAA
GTTCTCGATGATTCCATAAATATGAAACATTTTGAATCCTTCAAACGTGCTGACATCTATGCAATGGGCT
TAGTATTCTGGGAAATTGCTCGACGATGTTCCATTGGTGGAATTCATGAAGATTACCAACTGCCTTATTA
TGATCTTGTACCTTCTGACCCATCAGTTGAAGAAATGAGAAAAGTTGTTTGTGAACAGAAGTTAAGGCCA
AATATCCCAAACAGATGGCAGAGCTGTGAAGCCTTGAGAGTAATGGCTAAAATTATGAGAGAATGTTGGT
ATGCCAATGGAGCAGCTAGGCTTACAGCATTGCGGATTAAGAAAACATTATCGCAACTCAGTCAACAGGA
AGGCATCAAAATGGGTTCCGGGGGTGCGGGCGGCGGAGGACCGGTCGCCACCATGAGTGCGATTAAGCCA
GACATGAAGATCAAACTCCGTATGGAAGGCAACGTAAACGGGCACCACTTTGTGATCGACGGAGATGGTA
CAGGCAAGCCTTTTGAGGGAAAACAGAGTATGGATCTTGAAGTCAAAGAGGGCGGACCTCTGCCTTTTGC
CTTTGATATCCTGACCACTGCATTCATGTACGGCAACAGGGTATTCGCCAAATATCCAGACAACATACAA
GACTATTTTAAGCAGTCGTTTCCTAAGGGGTATTCGTGGGAACGAAGCTTGACTTTCGAAGACGGGGGCA
TTTGCATTGCCAGAAACGACATAACAATGGAAGGGGACACTTTCTATAATAAAGTTCGATTTTATGGTAC
CAACTTTCCCGCCAATGGTCCAGTTATGCAGAAGAAGACGCTGAAATGGGAGCCCTCCACTGAGAAAATG
TATGTGCGTGATGGAGTGCTGACGGGTGATATTCATATGGCTTTGTTGCTTGAAGGAAATGCCCATTACC
GATGTGACTTCAGAACTACTTACAAAGCTAAGGAGAAGGGTGTCAAGTTACCAGGCTACCACTTTGTGGA
CCACTGCATTGAGATTTTAAGCCATGACAAAGATTACAACAAGGTTAAGCTGTATGAGCATGCTGTTGCT
CATTCTGGATTGCCTGACAATGCCAGACGATAAGCGGCCGCGACTCTAGATCATAATCAGCCATACCACA
TTTGTAGAGGTTTTACTTGCTTTAAAAAACCTCCCACACCTCCCCCTGAACCTGAAACATAAAATGAATG
CAATTGTTGTTGTTAACTTGTTTATTGCAGCTTATAATGGTTACAAATAAAGCAATAGCATCACAAATTT
CACAAATAAAGCATTTTTTTCACTGCATTCTAGTTGTGGTTTGTCCAAACTCATCAATGTATCTTAAGGC
GTAAATTGTAAGCGTTAATATTTTGTTAAAATTCGCGTTAAATTTTTGTTAAATCAGCTCATTTTTTAAC
CAATAGGCCGAAATCGGCAAAATCCCTTATAAATCAAAAGAATAGACCGAGATAGGGT
[37 nt withheld, positions 3279-3315]
AAAGAACGTGGACTCCAACGTCAAAGG
[49 nt withheld, positions 3343-3391]
T
[91 nt withheld, positions 3393-3483]
G
[124 nt withheld, positions 3485-3608]
CAGGTGGCACTTTTCGGGGAAATGTGCGCGGAACCCCTATTTGTTTATTTTTCTAAATACATTCAAATAT
GTATCCGCTCATGAGACAATAACCCTGATAAATGCTTCAATAATATTGAAAAAGGAAGAGTCCTGAGGCG
GAAAGAACCAGCTGTGGAATGTGTGTCAGTTAGGGTGTGGAAAGTCCCCAGGCTCCCCAGCAGGCAGAAG
TATGCAAAGCATGCATCTCAATTAGTCAGCAACCAGGTGTGGAAAGTCCCCAGGCTCCCCAGCAGGCAGA
AGTATGCAAAGCATGCATCTCAATTAGTCAGCAACCATAGTCCCGCCCCTAACTCCGCCCATCCCGCCCC
TAACTCCGCCCAGTTCCGCCCATTCTCCGCCCCATGGCTGACTAATTTTTTTTATTTATGCAGAGGCCGA
GGCCGCCTCGGCCTCTGAGCTATTCCAGAAGTAGTGAGGAGGCTTTTTTGGAGGCCTAGGCTTTTGCAAA
GATCGATCAAGAGACAGGATGAGGATCGTTTCGCATGATTGAACAAGATGGATTGCACGCAGGTTCTCCG
GCCGCTTGGGTGGAGAGGCTATTCGGCTATGACTGGGCACAACAGACAATCGGCTGCTCTGATGCCGCCG
TGTTCCGGCTGTCAGCGCAGGGGCGCCCGGTTCTTTTTGTCAAGACCGACCTGTCCGGTGCCCTGAATGA
ACTGCAAGACGAGGCAGCGCGGCTATCGTGGCTGGCCACGACGGGCGTTCCTTGCGCAGCTGTGCTCGAC
GTTGTCACTGAAGCGGGAAGGGACTGGCTGCTATTGGGCGAAGTGCCGGGGCAGGATCTCCTGTCATCTC
ACCTTGCTCCTGCCGAGAAAGTATCCATCATGGCTGATGCAATGCGGCGGCTGCATACGCTTGATCCGGC
TACCTGCCCATTCGACCACCAAGCGAAACATCGCATCGAGCGAGCACGTACTCGGATGGAAGCCGGTCTT
GTCGATCAGGATGATCTGGACGAAGAGCATCAGGGGCTCGCGCCAGCCGAACTGTTCGCCAGGCTCAAGG
CGAGCATGCCCGACGGCGAGGATCTCGTCGTGACCCATGGCGATGCCTGCTTGCCGAATATCATGGTGGA
AAATGGCCGCTTTTCTGGATTCATCGACTGTGGCCGGCTGGGTGTGGCGGACCGCTATCAGGACATAGCG
TTGGCTACCCGTGATATTGCTGAAGAGCTTGGCGGCGAATGGGCTGACCGCTTCCTCGTGCTTTACGGTA
TCGCCGCTCCCGATTCGCAGCGCATCGCCTTCTATCGCCTTCTTGACGAGTTCTTCTGAGCGGGACTCTG
GGGTTCGAAATGACCGACCAAGCGACGCCCAACCTGCCATCACGAGATTTCGATTCCACCGCCGCCTTCT
ATGAAAGGTTGGGCTTCGGAATCGTTTTCCGGGACGCCGGCTGGATGATCCTCCAGCGCGGGGATCTCAT
GCTGGAGTTCTTCGCCCACCCTAGGGGGAGGCTAACTGAAACACGGAAGGAGACAATACCGGAAGGAACC
CGCGCTATGACGGCAATAAAAAGACAGAATAAAACGCACGGTGTTGGGTCGTTTGTTCATAAACGCGGGG
TTCGGTCCCAGGGCTGGCACTCTGTCGATACCCCACCGAGACCCCATTGGGGCCAATACGCCCGCGTTTC
TTCCTTTTCCCCACCCCACCCCCCAAGTTCGGGTGAAGGCCCAGGGCTCGCAGCCAACGTCGGGGCGGCA
GGCCCTGCCATAGCCTCAGGTTACTCATATATACTTTAGATTGATTTAAAACTTCATTTTTAATTTAAAA
GGATCTAGGTGAAGATCCTTTTTGATAATCTCATGACCAAAATCCCTTAACGTGAGTTTTCGTTCCACTG
AGCGTCAGACCCCGTAGAAAAGATCAAAGGATCTTCTTGAGATCCTTTTTTTCTGCGCGTAATCTGCTGC
TTGCAAACAAAAAAACCACCGCTACCAGCGGTGGTTTGTTTGCCGGATCAAGAGCTACCAACTCTTTTTC
CGAAGGTAACTGGCTTCAGCAGAGCGCAGATACCAAATACTGTTCTTCTAGTGTAGCCGTAGTTAGGCCA
CCACTTCAAGAACTCTGTAGCACCGCCTACATACCTCGCTCTGCTAATCCTGTTACCAGTGGCTGCTGCC
AGTGGCGATAAGTCGTGTCTTACCGGGTTGGACTCAAGACGATAGTTACCGGATAAGGCGCAGCGGTCGG
GCTGAACGGGGGGTTCGTGCACACAGCCCAGCTTGGAGCGAACGACCTACACCGAACTGAGATACCTACA
GCGTGAGCTATGAGAAAGCGCCACGCTTCCCGAAGGGAGAAAGGCGGACAGGTATCCGGTAAGCGGCAGG
GTCGGAACAGGAGAGCGCACGAGGGAGCTTCCAGGGGGAAACGCCTGGTATCTTTATAGTCCTGTCGGGT
TTCGCCACCTCTGACTTGAGCGTCGATTTTTGTGATGCTCGTCAGGGGGGCGGAGCCTATGGAAAAACGC
CAGCAACGCGGCCTTTTTACGGTTCCTGGCCTTTTGCTGGCCTTTTGCTCACATG
