>Addgene plasmid #57526 | mGeos-M-ALK5-N-13 | depositor partial sequence | sequence record 88667 | insert sequence
GCCATCTAGTGACGTCAGATCCGCTAGCGCTACCGGACTCAGATCTGCCACCATGGAGGCGGCGGTCGCT
GCTCCGCGTCCCCGGCTGCTCCTCCTCGTGCTGGCGGCGGCGGCGGCGGCGGCGGCGGCGCTGCTCCCGG
GGGCGACGGCGTTACAGTGTTTCTGCCACCTCTGTACAAAAGACAATTTTACTTGTGTGACAGATGGGCT
CTGCTTTGTCTCTGTCACAGAGACCACAGACAAAGTTATACACAACAGCATGTGTATAGCTGAAATTGAC
TTAATTCCTCGAGATAGGCCGTTTGTATGTGCACCCTCTTCAAAAACTGGGTCTGTGACTACAACATATT
GCTGCAATCAGGACCATTGCAATAAAATAGAACTTCCAACTACTGTAAAGTCATCACCTGGCCTTGGTCC
TGTGGAACTGGCAGCTGTCATTGCTGGACCAGTGTGCTTCGTCTGCATCTCACTCATGTTGATGGTCTAT
ATCTGCCACAACCGCACTGTCATTCACCATCGAGTGCCAAATGAAGAGGACCCTTCATTAGATCGCCCTT
TTATTTCAGAGGGTACTACGTTGAAAGACTTAATTTATGATATGACAACGTCAGGTTCTGGCTCAGGTTT
ACCATTGCTTGTTCAGAGAACAATTGCGAGAACTATTGTGTTACAAGAAAGCATTGGCAAAGGTCGATTT
GGAGAAGTTTGGAGAGGAAAGTGGCGGGGAGAAGAAGTTGCTGTTAAGATATTCTCCTCTAGAGAAGAAC
GTTCGTGGTTCCGTGAGGCAGAGATTTATCAAACTGTAATGTTACGTCATGAAAACATCCTGGGATTTAT
AGCAGCAGACAATAAAGACAATGGTACTTGGACTCAGCTCTGGTTGGTGTCAGATTATCATGAGCATGGA
TCCCTTTTTGATTACTTAAACAGATACACAGTTACTGTGGAAGGAATGATAAAACTTGCTCTGTCCACGG
CGAGCGGTCTTGCTCATCTTCACATGGAGATTGTTGGTACCCAAGGAAAGCCAGCCATTGCTCATAGAGA
TTTGAAATCA
