>Addgene plasmid #57526 | mGeos-M-ALK5-N-13 | depositor partial sequence | sequence record 88668 | Insert sequence 2
ATGGCTCAAATCACAGAAGTGGGACAAAAGTACATTGCCCCTGAAGTCTCGATGATCATAAAATATGAAA
CATTTGAATCCTCAAACGTGCTGACATCTATGCAATGGGCTTAGTATTCTGGGAAATGCTCGACGATGTT
CCATTGGTGGAATTCATGAAGATTACCAACTGCCTTATTATGATCTTGTACTTCTGACCCATCAGTTGAA
GAAATGAGAAAAGTTGTTTGTGAACAGAAGTTAAGGCCAAATATCCCAAACAGATGGCAGAGCTGTGAAG
CCTTGAGAGTAATGGCTAAAATTATGAGAGAATGTTGGTATGCCAATGGAGCAGCTAGGCTTACAGCATT
GCGGATTAAGAAAACATTATCGCAACTCAGTCAACAGGAAGGCATCAAAATGGGTTCCGGGGGTGCGGGC
GGCGGAGGACCGGTCGCCACCATGAGTGCGATTAAGCCAGACATGAAGATCAAACTCCGTATGGAAGGCA
ACGTAAACGGGCACCACTTTGTGATCGACGGAGATGGTACAGGCAAGCCTTTTGAGGGAAAACAGAGTAT
GGATCTTGAAGTCAAAGAGGGCGGACCTCTGCCTTTTGCCTTTGATATCCTGACCACTGCATTCATGTAC
GGCAACAGGGTATTCGCCAAATATCCAGACAACATACAAGACTATTTTAAGCAGTCGTTTCCTAAGGGGT
ATTCGTGGGAACGAAGCTTGACTTTCGAAGACGGGGGCATTTGCATTGCCAGAAACGACATAACAATGGA
AGGGGACACTTTCTATAATAAAGTTCGATTTTATGGTACCAACTTTCCCGCCAATGGTCCAGTTATGCAG
AAGAAGACGCTGAAATGGGAGCCCTCCACTGAGAAAATGTATGTGCGTGATGGAGTGCTGACGGGTGATA
TTCATATGGCTTTGTTGCTTGAAGGAAATGCCCATTACCGATGTGACTTCAGAACTACTTACAAAGCTAA
GGAGAAGGGTGTCAAGTTACCAGGCTACCACTTTGTGGACCACTGCATTGAGATTTTAAGCCATGACAAA
GATTACAACAAGGTTAAGCTGTATGAGCATGCTGTTGCTCATTCTGGATTGCCTGACAATGCCAGACGAT
AAGCGGCCGCGACTCTAGATCATAATCAGCCATACCACATGTAGAGGAGGCCC
